>Addgene plasmid #121406 | pCu-Atg17(416) (F317D) | addgene full sequence | sequence record 236134 | Addgene NGS Result
TTGGCCGATTCATTAATGCAGCTGGCACGACAGGTTTCCCGACTGGAAAGCGGGCAGTGAGCGCAACGCA
ATTAATGTGAGTTAGCTCACTCATTAGGCACCCCAGGCTTTACACTTTATGCTTCCGGCTCGTATGTTGT
GTGGAATTGTGAGCGGATAACAATTTCACACAGGAAACAGCTATGACCATGATTACGCCAAGCGCGCAAT
TAACCCTCACTAAAGGGAACAAAAGCTGGAGCTCCTAGTTAGAAAAAGACATTTTTGCTGTCAGTCACTG
TCAAGAGATTCTTTTGCTGGCATTTCTTCTAGAAGCAAAAAGAGCGATGCGTCTTTTCCGCTGAACCGTT
CCAGCAAAAAAGACTACCAACGCAATATGGATTGTCAGAATCATATAAAAGAGAAGCAAATAACTCCTTG
TCTTGTATCAATTGCATTATAATATCTTCTTGTTAGTGCAATATCATATAGAAGTCATCGACTAGTGGAT
CCCCCGGGCTGCAGGAATTCGATATCAAGCTTATCGATATGAACGAAGCAGATGTTACAAAATTTGTTAA
TAATGCCAGGAAAACGCTGACCGATGCTCAACTTTTATGTTCAAGTGCTAATTTAAGGATTGTAGATATT
AAGAAAAAATTGTCATCTTGGCAGTTGAGTATTTCAAAACTCAATTTTCTAATAGTTGGCTTGAGACAGC
AAGGAAAGTTTCTTTACACTATTTTAAAGGAAGGCATTGGGACAAAGCTAATCCAGAAACAATGGAATCA
AGCTGTCTTAGTGGTCTTAGTTGATGAGATGAAGTACTGGCAATATGAAATCACTTCTAAAGTACAAAGG
TTGGATGGTATAGTAAATGAATTGAGCATATCAGAAAAAGATGATACCGATCCCTCTAAACTAGGAGATT
ACATCTCGAGAGACAACGTTAACTTATTGAATGACAAACTGAAAGAAGTGCCAGTAATTGAGCGTCAAAT
TGAAAACATTAAGCTTCAATACGAAAATATGGTCAGAAAAGTTAACAAAGAACTGATTGATACCAAGTTG
ACGGACGTAACTCAAAAATTCCAAAGTAAATTTGGTATAGATAACCTGATGGAAACAAATGTTGCAGAGC
AGTTTAGCAGGGAACTAACGGACCTTGAAAAAGATTTAGCAGAGATAATGAATTCATTGACACAGCACTT
TGATAAGACATTGCTGTTACAAGATAAAAAAATTGATAACGATGAACGTGAGGAGCTGTTTAAGGTGGTA
CAAGGCGACGACAAAGAACTATACAACATTTTCAAAACTCTGCATGAGGTAATTGATGACGTGGACAAAA
CAATTCTTAACTTGGGTCAATTTTTGCAGGCAAAAATAAAGGAAAAGACAGAACTACACAGCGAAGTTTC
TGAAATAATAAACGATTTCAATAGAAATTTGGAATATCTATTAATCTTTAAAGATATTTCCAATCTGATT
GATAGCGACAAAAATTCCTGTACACAAGATATTCAAACAACTAAGGAACTTTGTGAATTTTATGATAATT
TTGAAGAAAGCTACGGTAACTTAGTTCTAGAAGCAAAGAGGAGAAAGGATGTGGCAAACAGAATGAAAAC
TATATTGAAAGATTGTGAAAAGCAGTTGCAGAATTTAGATGCTCAGGACCAGGAAGAACGTCAGAATTTT
ATAGCGGAAAATGGAACTTATCTTCCTGAGACAATCTGGCCCGGTAAAATTGACGATTTTTCTTCCCTGT
ACACTTTAAATTACAACGTGAAGAATCCTTAGGTCGACCTCGAGTCATGTAATTAGTTATGTCACGCTTA
CATTCACGCCCTCCCCCCACATCCGCTCTAACCGAAAAGGAAGGAGTTAGACAACCTGAAGTCTAGGTCC
CTATTTATTTTTTTATAGTTATGTTAGTATTAAGAACGTTATTTATATTTCAAATTTTTCTTTTTTTTCT
GTACAGACGCGTGTACGCATGTAACATTATACTGAAAACCTTGCTTGAGAAGGTTTTGGGACGCTCGAAG
GCTTTAATTTGCGGCCGGTACCCAATTCGCCCTATAGTGAGTCGTATTACGCGCGCTCACTGGCCGTCGT
TTTACAACGTCGTGACTGGGAAAACCCTGGCGTTACCCAACTTAATCGCCTTGCAGCACATCCCCCTTTC
GCCAGCTGGCGTAATAGCGAAGAGGCCCGCACCGATCGCCCTTCCCAACAGTTGCGCAGCCTGAATGGCG
AATGG
[124 nt withheld, positions 2246-2369]
C
[91 nt withheld, positions 2371-2461]
A
[49 nt withheld, positions 2463-2511]
CCTTTGACGTTGGAGTCCACGTTCTTT
[37 nt withheld, positions 2539-2575]
ACCCTATCTCGGTCTATTCTTTTGATTTATAAGGGATTTTGCCGATTTCGGCCTATTGGTTAAAAAATGA
GCTGATTTAACAAAAATTTAACGCGAATTTTAACAAAATATTAACGCTTACAATTTCCTGATGCGGTATT
TTCTCCTTACGCATCTGTGCGGTATTTCACACCGCATAGGGTAATAACTGATATAATTAAATTGAAGCTC
TAATTTGTGAGTTTAGTATACATGCATTTACTTATAATACAGTTTTTTAGTTTTGCTGGCCGCATCTTCT
CAAATATGCTTCCCAGCCTGCTTTTCTGTAACGTTCACCCTCTACCTTAGCATCCCTTCCCTTTGCAAAT
AGTCCTCTTCCAACAATAATAATGTCAGATCCTGTAGAGACCACATCATCCACGGTTCTATACTGTTGAC
CCAATGCGTCTCCCTTGTCATCTAAACCCACACCGGGTGTCATAATCAACCAATCGTAACCTTCATCTCT
TCCACCCATGTCTCTTTGAGCAATAAAGCCGATAACAAAATCTTTGTCGCTCTTCGCAATGTCAACAGTA
CCCTTAGTATATTCTCCAGTAGATAGGGAGCCCTTGCATGACAATTCTGCTAACATCAAAAGGCCTCTAG
GTTCCTTTGTTACTTCTTCTGCCGCCTGCTTCAAACCGCTAACAATACCTGGGCCCACCACACCGTGTGC
ATTCGTAATGTCTGCCCATTCTGCTATTCTGTATACACCCGCAGAGTACTGCAATTTGACTGTATTACCA
ATGTCAGCAAATTTTCTGTCTTCGAAGAGTAAAAAATTGTACTTGGCGGATAATGCCTTTAGCGGCTTAA
CTGTGCCCTCCATGGAAAAATCAGTCAAGATATCCACATGTGTTTTTAGTAAACAAATTTTGGGACCTAA
TGCTTCAACTAACTCCAGTAATTCCTTGGTGGTACGAACATCCAATGAAGCACACAAGTTTGTTTGCTTT
TCGTGCATGATATTAAATAGCTTGGCAGCAACAGGACTAGGATGAGTAGCAGCACGTTCCTTATATGTAG
CTTTCGACATGATTTATCTTCGTTTCCTGCAGGTTTTTGTTCTGTGCAGTTGGGTTAAGAATACTGGGCA
ATTTCATGTTTCTTCAACACTACATATGCGTATATATACCAATCTAAGTCTGTGCTCCTTCCTTCGTTCT
TCCTTCTGTTCGGAGATTACCGAATCAAAAAAATTTCAAGGAAACCGAAATCAAAAAAAAGAATAAAAAA
AAAATGATGAATTGAAAAGGTGGTATGGTGCACTCTCAGTACAATCTGCTCTGATGCCGCATAGTTAAGC
CAGCCCCGACACCCGCCAACACCCGCTGACGCGCCCTGACGGGCTTGTCTGCTCCCGGCATCCGCTTACA
GACAAGCTGTGACCGTCTCCGGGAGCTGCATGTGTCAGAGGTTTTCACCGTCATCACCGAAACGCGCGAG
ACGAAAGGGCCTCGTGATACGCCTATTTTTATAGGTTAATGTCATGATAATAATGGTTTCTTAGACGGAT
CGCTTGCCTGTAACTTACACGCGCCTCGTATCTTTTAATGATGGAATAATTTGGGAATTTACTCTGTGTT
TATTTATTTTTATGTTTTGTATTTGGATTTTAGAAAGTAAATAAAGAAGGTAGAAGAGTTACGGAATGAA
GAAAAAAAAATAAACAAAGGTTTAAAAAATTTCAACAAAAAGCGTACTTTACATATATATTTATTAGACA
AGAAAAGCAGATTAAATAGATATACATTCGATTAACGATAAGTAAAATGTAAAATCACAGGATTTTCGTG
TGTGGTCTTCTACACAGACAAGATGAAACAATTCGGCATTAATACCTGAGAGCAGGAAGAGCAAGATAAA
AGGTAGTATTTGTTGGCGATCCCCCTAGAGTCTTTTACATCTTCGGAAAACAAAAACTATTTTTTCTTTA
ATTTCTTTTTTTACTTTCTATTTTTAATTTATATATTTATATTAAAAAATTTAAATTATAATTATTTTTA
TAGCACGTGATGAAAAGGACCCAGGTGGCACTTTTCGGGGAAATGTGCGCGGAACCCCTATTTGTTTATT
TTTCTAAATACATTCAAATATGTATCCGCTCATGAGACAATAACCCTGATAAATGCTTCAATAATATTGA
AAAAGGAAGAGTATGAGTATTCAACATTTCCGTGTCGCCCTTATTCCCTTTTTTGCGGCATTTTGCCTTC
CTGTTTTTGCTCACCCAGAAACGCTGGTGAAAGTAAAAGATGCTGAAGATCAGTTGGGTGCACGAGTGGG
TTACATCGAACTGGATCTCAACAGCGGTAAGATCCTTGAGAGTTTTCGCCCCGAAGAACGTTTTCCAATG
ATGAGCACTTTTAAAGTTCTGCTATGTGGCGCGGTATTATCCCGTATTGACGCCGGGCAAGAGCAACTCG
GTCGCCGCATACACTATTCTCAGAATGACTTGGTTGAGTACTCACCAGTCACAGAAAAGCATCTTACGGA
TGGCATGACAGTAAGAGAATTATGCAGTGCTGCCATAACCATGAGTGATAACACTGCGGCCAACTTACTT
CTGACAACGATCGGAGGACCGAAGGAGCTAACCGCTTTTTTGCACAACATGGGGGATCATGTAACTCGCC
TTGATCGTTGGGAACCGGAGCTGAATGAAGCCATACCAAACGACGAGCGTGACACCACGATGCCTGTAGC
AATGGCAACAACGTTGCGCAAACTATTAACTGGCGAACTACTTACTCTAGCTTCCCGGCAACAATTAATA
GACTGGATGGAGGCGGATAAAGTTGCAGGACCACTTCTGCGCTCGGCCCTTCCGGCTGGCTGGTTTATTG
CTGATAAATCTGGAGCCGGTGAGCGTGGGTCTCGCGGTATCATTGCAGCACTGGGGCCAGATGGTAAGCC
CTCCCGTATCGTAGTTATCTACACGACGGGGAGTCAGGCAACTATGGATGAACGAAATAGACAGATCGCT
GAGATAGGTGCCTCACTGATTAAGCATTGGTAACTGTCAGACCAAGTTTACTCATATATACTTTAGATTG
ATTTAAAACTTCATTTTTAATTTAAAAGGATCTAGGTGAAGATCCTTTTTGATAATCTCATGACCAAAAT
CCCTTAACGTGAGTTTTCGTTCCACTGAGCGTCAGACCCCGTAGAAAAGATCAAAGGATCTTCTTGAGAT
CCTTTTTTTCTGCGCGTAATCTGCTGCTTGCAAACAAAAAAACCACCGCTACCAGCGGTGGTTTGTTTGC
CGGATCAAGAGCTACCAACTCTTTTTCCGAAGGTAACTGGCTTCAGCAGAGCGCAGATACCAAATACTGT
TCTTCTAGTGTAGCCGTAGTTAGGCCACCACTTCAAGAACTCTGTAGCACCGCCTACATACCTCGCTCTG
CTAATCCTGTTACCAGTGGCTGCTGCCAGTGGCGATAAGTCGTGTCTTACCGGGTTGGACTCAAGACGAT
AGTTACCGGATAAGGCGCAGCGGTCGGGCTGAACGGGGGGTTCGTGCACACAGCCCAGCTTGGAGCGAAC
GACCTACACCGAACTGAGATACCTACAGCGTGAGCTATGAGAAAGCGCCACGCTTCCCGAAGGGAGAAAG
GCGGACAGGTATCCGGTAAGCGGCAGGGTCGGAACAGGAGAGCGCACGAGGGAGCTTCCAGGGGGAAACG
CCTGGTATCTTTATAGTCCTGTCGGGTTTCGCCACCTCTGACTTGAGCGTCGATTTTTGTGATGCTCGTC
AGGGGGGCGGAGCCTATGGAAAAACGCCAGCAACGCGGCCTTTTTACGGTTCCTGGCCTTTTGCTGGCCT
TTTGCTCACATGTTCTTTCCTGCGTTATCCCCTGATTCTGTGGATAACCGTATTACCGCCTTTGAGTGAG
CTGATACCGCTCGCCGCAGCCGAACGACCGAGCGCAGCGAGTCAGTGAGCGAGGAAGCGGAAGAGCGCCC
AATACGCAAACCGCCTCTCCCCGCGCG
Features (pLannotate 1.2.2; 21 found; start..end, strand, type, name):
     73..94      +  protein_bind   CAP binding site: CAP binding activates transcription in the presence of cAMP. E. coli catabolite activator protein
    109..139     +  promoter       lac promoter: promoter for the E. coli lac operon
    147..163     +  protein_bind   lac operator: The lac repressor binds to the lac operator to inhibit transcription in E. coli. This inhibition can be relieved by adding lactose or isopropyl-β-D-thiogalactopyranoside (IPTG). lac repressor encoded by lacI
    208..226     +  promoter       T3 promoter: promoter for bacteriophage T3 RNA polymerase
    245..479     +  promoter       CUP1 promoter: S. cerevisiae CUP1; inducible metallothionein promoter, regulated by Cu2+
    481..529     +  misc_feature   MCS (fragment): pBluescript multiple cloning site
    529..1779    +  CDS            ATG17: ATG17_YEAST - Also known as APG17. Experimental evidence at protein level: Swiss-Prot protein existence level 1. Autophagy-specific protein that functions with ATG13, ATG29, and CIS1/ATG31 in response to autophagy-inducing signals as a scaffold to recruit other ATG proteins to organize pre-autophagosomal structure (PAS) formation. Modulates the timing and magnitude of the autophagy response, such as the size of the sequestering vesicles, through interacting with and regulating ATG1 kinase activity. Plays particularly a role in pexophagy and nucleophagy. With ATG13, is required for ATG1 activat
   1795..2042    +  terminator     CYC1 terminator: S. cerevisiae CYC1; transcription terminator for CYC1
   2061..2079    -  promoter       T7 promoter: promoter for bacteriophage T7 RNA polymerase
   2087..2242    +  CDS            lacZα (fragment): LacZα fragment of β-galactosidase; lacZ fragment
   2246..2674    +  rep_origin     f1 ori (sequence partly withheld): f1 bacteriophage origin of replication; arrow indicates direction of (+) strand synthesis
   2702..2753    -  misc_feature   bom (fragment): basis of mobility region from pBR322
   2832..3635    -  CDS            URA3: orotidine-5'-phosphate decarboxylase, required for uracil biosynthesis; S. cerevisiae URA3; yeast auxotrophic marker, counterselectable with 5-fluoroorotic acid (5-FOA)
   3636..3851    -  promoter       URA3 promoter: S. cerevisiae URA3
   3859..3908    -  misc_feature   bom (fragment): basis of mobility region from pBR322
   4010..4045    -  CDS            rop (fragment): Rop protein, which maintains plasmids at low copy number; rop
   4113..4616    -  misc_feature   CEN/ARS: S. cerevisiae CEN6 centromere fused to an autonomously replicating sequence
   4653..4757    +  promoter       AmpR promoter: bla
   4758..5618    +  CDS            AmpR: β-lactamase; bla; confers resistance to ampicillin, carbenicillin, and related antibiotics
   5789..6377    +  rep_origin     ori: high-copy-number ColE1/pMB1/pBR322/pUC origin of replication
   6560..60      +  CDS            lacI (fragment) (across the origin): lac repressor; lacI; The lac repressor binds to the lac operator to inhibit transcription in E. coli. This inhibition can be relieved by adding lactose or isopropyl-β-D-thiogalactopyranoside (IPTG).
