[The description below was written by a language model from this plasmid's Addgene catalogue record and pLannotate feature annotations shown in this document.]
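Description:
pCu-Atg17(416) (F317D) is a yeast expression plasmid built on the pRS416 shuttle backbone, carrying a point-mutant allele of the Saccharomyces cerevisiae autophagy gene ATG17. In yeast it is maintained through a CEN6/ARS element, which gives stable, low-copy, centromeric propagation. It is selected by the URA3 auxotrophic marker, which also permits counterselection with 5-fluoroorotic acid. In E. coli it replicates from a high-copy ColE1/pUC-type origin with ampicillin resistance (bla). The backbone also retains the usual pBluescript-derived elements: an f1 phage origin, lac promoter/operator and lacZα remnants, and T3 and T7 promoters on either side of the cloning region.

The payload is a roughly 1.8 kb cassette inserted between the SacI and KpnI sites. It consists of the CUP1 metallothionein promoter, the ATG17 open reading frame and the CYC1 transcription terminator, all in the same orientation. The CUP1 promoter is regulated by copper ions, so expression of the protein can be adjusted through copper availability rather than depending on the native ATG17 promoter. The ORF carries a phenylalanine-to-aspartate substitution at residue 317, and no epitope tag or fluorescent fusion is annotated.

Atg17 is a scaffold protein that works with Atg13, Atg29 and Atg31 to recruit other Atg proteins and organise the pre-autophagosomal structure, and it modulates Atg1 kinase activity. The stated purpose is simply expression of Atg17. The record does not say what the F317D change disrupts, but the associated study concerns how the Atg17-Atg31-Atg29 complex cooperates with Atg11 to recruit the Vam7 SNARE for autophagosome-vacuole fusion. This suggests the plasmid serves as a mutant for comparison with wild-type Atg17 in yeast autophagy experiments.
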