Addgene plasmid #121406: pCu-Atg17(416) (F317D)
Purpose: Expressing Atg17
Depositing lab: Daniel Klionsky. Depositing organization: University of Michigan. Publication: The Atg17-Atg31-Atg29 Complex Coordinates with Atg11 to Recruit the Vam7 SNARE and Mediate Autophagosome-Vacuole Fusion. Liu X, Mao K, Yu AYH, Omairi-Nasser A, Austin J 2nd, Glick BS, Yip CK, Klionsky DJ. Curr Biol. 2016 Jan 25;26(2):150-160. doi: 10.1016/j.cub.2015.11.054. Epub 2016 Jan 7. PubMed 26774783.
Backbone
  Vector backbone: pRS416
  Vector type: Yeast Expression
  Selectable markers: URA3
Growth in bacteria
  Bacterial resistance: Ampicillin, 100 μg/mL
  Growth temperature: 37°C
  Growth strain: DH5alpha
  Copy number: Unknown
Gene/Insert
  Gene/Insert name: CUP1p-ATG17 ORF-CYC1 terminator (alt name: ATG17)
  Species: S. cerevisiae (budding yeast)
  Insert size (bp): 1802
  Mutation: Phenylalanine 317 to Aspartic acid
  Promoter: CUP1 promoter
  Cloning method: Restriction Enzyme; 5′ cloning site Sac1 (unknown if destroyed); 3′ cloning site Kpn1 (unknown if destroyed)
  Sequencing primers: 5′ tgggaagggcgatcggtg
Terms and licenses: Academic/Nonprofit Terms; Industry Terms: Not Available to Industry
How to cite: pCu-Atg17(416) (F317D) was a gift from Daniel Klionsky (Addgene plasmid # 121406 ; http://n2t.net/addgene:121406 ; RRID:Addgene_121406)
